>Addgene plasmid #20145 | pJSH-B14 | depositor full sequence | sequence record 9484 | Author sequence
ATGACCATGATTACGCCAAGCGCGCAATTAACCCTCACTAAAGGGAACAAAAGCTGGGTACCGGGCCCCC
CCTCGAGGTCGACGGTATCGATAAGCTTGATATCCACTGTGGAATTCGCCCTTCACGCCTAGGACGAGAA
CTCCCACATCGAGCTTGACGCAAACGACCACGCCAGGACCATGGCAAACATCAACACCGAGCGCAACGCC
TTGTGCTGAAACACCCGCTGATTGAAGGGCGAATTCCACATTGGTCGCTGCAGCCCGGGGGATCCACTAG
TTCTAGAGCGGCCGCACCGCGGGAGCTCCAATTCGCCCTATAGTGAGTCGTATTACGCGCGCTCACTGGC
CGTCGTTTTACAACGTCGTGACTGGGAAAACCCTGGCGTTACCCAACTTAATCGCCTTGCAGCACATCCC
CCTTTCGCCAGCTGGCGTAATAGCGAAGAGGCCCGCACCGATTAAATTTTGGTCATGAGATTATCAAAAA
GGATCTTCACCTAGATCCTTTTAAATTAAAAATGAAGTTTTAAATCAATCTAAAGTATATATGAGTAAAC
TTGGTCTGACAGTTACCAATGCTTAATCAGTGAGGCACCTATCTCAGCGATCTGTCTATTTCGTTCATCC
ATAGTTGCCTGACTCCCCGTCGTGTAGATAACTACGATACGGGAGGGCTTACCATCTGGCCCCAGTGCTG
CAATGATACCGCGAGACCCACGCTCACCGGCTCCAGATTTATCAGCAATAAACCAGCCAGCCGGAAGGGC
CGAGCGCAGAAGTGGTCCTGCAACTTTATCCGCCTCCATCCAGTCTATTAATTGTTGCCGGGAAGCTAGA
GTAAGTAGTTCGCCAGTTAATAGTTTGCGCAACGTTGTTGCCATTGCTACAGGCATCGTGGTGTCACGCT
CGTCGTTTGGTATGGCTTCATTCAGCTCCGGTTCCCAACGATCAAGGCGAGTTACATGATCCCCCATGTT
GTGCAAAAAAGCGGTTAGCTCCTTCGGTCCTCCGATCGTTGTCAGAAGTAAGTTGGCCGCAGTGTTATCA
CTCATGGTTATGGCAGCACTGCATAATTCTCTTACTGTCATGCCATCCGTAAGATGCTTTTCTGTGACTG
GTGAGTACTCAACCAAGTCATTCTGAGAATAGTGTATGCGGCGACCGAGTTGCTCTTGCCCGGCGTCAAT
ACGGGATAATACCGCGCCACATAGCAGAACTTTAAAAGTGCTCATCATTGGAAAACGTTCTTCGGGGCGA
AAACTCTCAAGGATCTTACCGCTGTTGAGATCCAGTTCGATGTAACCCACTCGTGCACCCAACTGATCTT
CAGCATCTTTTACTTTCACCAGCGTTTCTGGGTGAGCAAAAACAGGAAGGCAAAATGCCGCAAAAAAGGG
AATAAGGGCGACACGGAAATGTTGAATACTCATACTCTTCCTTTTTCAATATTATTGAAGCATTTATCAG
GGTTATTGTCTCATGAGCGGATACATATTTGAATGTATTTAGAAAAATAAACAAATAGGGGTTCCGCGCA
CATTTCCCCGAAAAGTGCCACCTTAATCGCCCTTCCCAACAGTTGCGCAGCCTGAATGGCGAATGGG
[124 nt withheld, positions 1608-1731]
C
[91 nt withheld, positions 1733-1823]
A
[49 nt withheld, positions 1825-1873]
CCTTTGACGTTGGAGTCCACGTTCTTT
[37 nt withheld, positions 1901-1937]
ACCCTATCTCGGTCTATTCTTTTGATTTACAGTTAATTAAAGGGAACAAAAGCTGGCATGTACCGTTCGT
ATAGCATACATTATACGAACGGTACGCTCCAATTCGCCCTTTAATTAACTGTTCCAACTTTCACCATAAT
GAAATAAGATCACTACCGGGCGTATTTTTTGAGTTGTCGAGATTTTCAGGAGCTAAGGAAGCTAAAATGG
AGAAAAAAATCACTGGATATACCACCGAGTACTGCGATGAGTGGCAGGGCGGGGCGTAATTTTTTTAAGG
CAGTTATTGGTGCCCTTAAACGCCTGGTTGCTACGCCTGAATAAGTGATAATAAGCGGATGAATGGCAGA
AATTCGAAAGCAAATTCGACCCGGTCGTCGGTTCAGGGCAGGGTCGTTAAATAGCCGCTTATGTCTATTG
CTGGTTTACCGGTTTATTGACTACCGGAAGCAGTGTGACCGTGTGCTTCTCAAATGCCTGAGGCCAGTTT
GCTCAGGCTCTCCCCGTGGAGGTAATAATTGACGATATGATCCTTTTTTTCTGATCAAAAAGGATCTAGG
TGAAGATCCTTTTTGATAATCTCATGACCAAAATCCCTTAACGTGAGTTTTCGTTCCACTGAGCGTCAGA
CCCCGTAGAAAAGATCAAAGGATCTTCTTGAGATCCTTTTTTTCTGCGCGTAATCTGCTGCTTGCAAACA
AAAAAACCACCGCTACCAGCGGTGGTTTGTTTGCCGGATCAAGAGCTACCAACTCTTTTTCCGAAGGTAA
CTGGCTTCAGCAGAGCGCAGATACCAAATACTGTTCTTCTAGTGTAGCCGTAGTTAGGCCACCACTTCAA
GAACTCTGTAGCACCGCCTACATACCTCGCTCTGCTAATCCTGTTACCAGTGGCTGCTGCCAGTGGCGAT
AAGTCGTGTCTTACCGGGTTGGACTCAAGACGATAGTTACCGGATAAGGCGCAGCGGTCGGGCTGAACGG
GGGGTTCGTGCACACAGCCCAGCTTGGAGCGAACGACCTACACCGAACTGAGATACCTACAGCGTGAGCT
ATGAGAAAGCGCCACGCTTCCCGAAGGGAGAAAGGCGGACAGGTATCCGGTAAGCGGCAGGGTCGGAACA
GGAGAGCGCACGAGGGAGCTTCCAGGGGGAAACGCCTGGTATCTTTATAGTCCTGTCGGGTTTCGCCACC
TCTGACTTGAGCGTCGATTTTTGTGATGCTCGTCAGGGGGGCGGAGCCTATGGAAAAACGCCAGCAACGC
GGCCTTTTTACGGTTCCTGGCCTTTTGCTGGCCTTTTGCTCACATGTTCTTTCCTGCGTTATCCCCTGAT
TCTGTGGATAACCGTATTACCGCCTTTGAGTGAGCTGATACCGCTCGCCGCAGCCGAACGACCGAGCGCA
GCGAGTCAGTGAGCGAGGAAGCGGAAGAGCGCCCAATACGCAAACCGCCTCTCCCCGCGCGTTGGCCGAT
TCATTAATGCAGCTGGCACGACAGGTTTCCCGACTGGAAAGCGGGCAGTGAGCGCAACGCAATTAATGTG
AGTTAGCTCACTCATTAGGCACCCCAGGCTTTACACTTTATGCTCCCGGCTCGTATGTTGTGTGGAATTG
TGAGCGGATAACAATTTCACACAGGAAACAGCT
Features (pLannotate 1.2.2; 18 found; start..end, strand, type, name):
     26..44      +  promoter       T3 promoter: promoter for bacteriophage T3 RNA polymerase
     57..104     -  misc_feature   MCS (fragment): pBluescript multiple cloning site
    258..295     -  misc_feature   MCS (fragment): pBluescript multiple cloning site
    317..335     -  promoter       T7 promoter: promoter for bacteriophage T7 RNA polymerase
    343..462     +  CDS            lacZα (fragment): LacZα fragment of β-galactosidase; lacZ fragment
    573..1433    -  CDS            AmpR: β-lactamase; bla; confers resistance to ampicillin, carbenicillin, and related antibiotics
   1434..1538    -  promoter       AmpR promoter: bla
   1566..1603    +  CDS            lacZα (fragment): LacZα fragment of β-galactosidase; lacZ fragment
   1608..1966    +  rep_origin     f1 ori (sequence partly withheld): f1 bacteriophage origin of replication; arrow indicates direction of (+) strand synthesis
   1998..2031    +  protein_bind   lox71/66: loxP double mutant with a low affinity for Cre recombinase (Araki et al., 2010). Cre recombinase
   2058..2143    +  promoter       cat promoter (fragment): promoter of the E. coli cat gene encoding chloramphenicol acetyltransferase
   2144..2174    +  CDS            CmR (fragment): chloramphenicol acetyltransferase; cat; confers resistance to chloramphenicol
   2175..2206    +  CDS            CmR (fragment): chloramphenicol acetyltransferase; cat; confers resistance to chloramphenicol
   2595..3183    +  rep_origin     ori: high-copy-number ColE1/pMB1/pBR322/pUC origin of replication
   3366..3458    +  CDS            lacI (fragment): lac repressor; lacI; The lac repressor binds to the lac operator to inhibit transcription in E. coli. This inhibition can be relieved by adding lactose or isopropyl-β-D-thiogalactopyranoside (IPTG).
   3471..3492    +  protein_bind   CAP binding site: CAP binding activates transcription in the presence of cAMP. E. coli catabolite activator protein
   3507..3537    +  promoter       lac promoter: promoter for the E. coli lac operon
   3545..3561    +  protein_bind   lac operator: The lac repressor binds to the lac operator to inhibit transcription in E. coli. This inhibition can be relieved by adding lactose or isopropyl-β-D-thiogalactopyranoside (IPTG). lac repressor encoded by lacI
