[The description below was written by a language model from this plasmid's Addgene catalogue record and pLannotate feature annotations shown in this document.]
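Description:
pJSH-B14 is a small, high-copy E. coli cloning plasmid built on pSC-B, the blunt-end PCR cloning vector from the Stratagene StrataClone system. It carries a 111 bp artificial sequence, also called HHIC. The deposited sequence is 3,580 nt, which matches the 3,469 bp backbone plus the insert. Propagation relies on a ColE1/pUC-type origin, and selection is by ampicillin through the bla gene and its native promoter. An f1 origin is also present, which would allow single-stranded DNA production with helper phage.

The insert itself is not annotated in the feature table. It presumably lies in the unannotated gap between the two fragments of the pBluescript-style multiple cloning site, which are flanked by opposing T3 and T7 promoters. Upstream sit the lac promoter, lac operator and CAP binding site, and lacZα fragments remain from the blue/white screening design. The standard M13 primer sites listed for sequencing read across this region.

The "Cre/Lox" vector type reflects how the backbone is assembled rather than any function of the payload. The StrataClone method joins vector arms to the PCR product and circularizes them by Cre recombination in the host cells. This leaves the single lox site, annotated here as a low-affinity lox71/66-type variant, along with short remnants of a chloramphenicol resistance cassette that are not functional markers.

According to the associated publication, the plasmid belongs to work on exogenous controls for multiplexed quantitative PCR assays detecting Phakopsora pachyrhizi, where such controls make negative calls more reliable. The synthetic insert is most plausibly the control amplification template, although the record does not spell out its design. The depositor notes that the backbone can be linearized at its single XmnI site.
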