Addgene plasmid #20145: pJSH-B14
Depositing lab: Glen Hartman. Depositing organization: University of Illinois at Urbana-Champaign. Publication: Exogenous Controls Increase Negative Call Veracity in Multiplexed, Quantitative PCR Assays for Phakopsora pachyrhizi. Haudenshield JS, Hartman GL. Plant Dis. 2011 Mar;95(3):343-352. doi: 10.1094/PDIS-01-10-0023. PubMed 30743502.
Backbone
  Vector backbone: pSC-B
  Backbone manufacturer: Stratagene (now Agilent)
  Backbone size w/o insert (bp): 3469
  Vector type: Cre/Lox
Growth in bacteria
  Bacterial resistance: Ampicillin, 100 μg/mL
  Growth temperature: 37°C
  Growth strain: DH5alpha
  Growth instructions: From Stratagene's "Strataclone" kit, using their "SoloPack Competent Cells" which are endA-, recA-, tonA-, restriction minus, and F-, and resistant to streptomycin.
  Copy number: High Copy
Gene/Insert
  Gene/Insert name: Artificial sequence (alt name: HHIC)
  Insert size (bp): 111
  Mutation: n/a
  Cloning method: Restriction Enzyme; 5′ cloning site None (blunt, see vendor) (not destroyed); 3′ cloning site None (blunt, see vendor) (not destroyed)
  Sequencing primers: 5′ M13-20; 3′ M13 Reverse
Terms and licenses: Academic/Nonprofit Terms; Industry Terms: Not Available to Industry
Depositor comments: May linearize backbone using the single XmnI site.
How to cite: pJSH-B14 was a gift from Glen Hartman (Addgene plasmid # 20145 ; http://n2t.net/addgene:20145 ; RRID:Addgene_20145)
