>Addgene plasmid #20145 | pJSH-B14 | addgene partial sequence | sequence record 25865 | 20145 with M13pUCrev
CGCCAGCGCGCAATTAACCCTCACTAAAGGGAACAAAAGCTGGGTACCGGGCCCCCCCTCGAGGTCGACG
GTATCGATAAGCTTGATATCCACTGTGGAATTCGCCCTTCACGCCTAGGACGAGAACTCCCACATCGAGC
TTGACGCAAACGACCACGCCAGGACCATGGCAAACATCAACACCGAGCGCAACGCCTTGTGCTGAAACAC
CCGCTGATTGAAGGGCGAATTCCACATTGGTCGCTGCAGCCCGGGGGATCCACTAGTTCTAGAGCGGCCG
CACCGCGGGAGCTCCAATTCGCCCTATAGTGAGTCGTATTACGCGCGCTCACTGGCCGTCGTTTTACAAC
GTCGTGACTGGGAAAACCCTGGCGTTACCCAACTTAATCGCCTTGCAGCACATCCCCCTTTCGCCAGCTG
GCGTAATAGCGAAGAGGCCCGCACCGATTAAATTTTGGTCATGAGATTATCAAAAAGGATCTTCACCTAG
ATCCTTTTAAATTAAAAATGAAGTTTTAAATCAATCTAAAGTATATATGAGTAAACTTGGTCTGACAGTT
ACCAATGCTTAATCAGTGAGGCACCTATCTCAGCGATCTGTCTATTTCGTTCATCCATAGTTGCCTGACT
CCCCGTCGTGTAGATAACTACGATACGGGAGGGCTTACCATCTGGCCCCAGTGCTGCAATGATACCGCGA
GACCCACGCTCACCGGCTCCAGATTTATCAGCAATAAACCAGCC
